Addgene plasmid #216724: FP5369 KIF17MD-flag- FIREmate
Depositing lab: Franck Perez. Publication: A fluorogenic chemically induced dimerization technology for controlling, imaging and sensing protein proximity. Bottone S, Joliot O, Cakil ZV, El Hajji L, Rakotoarison LM, Boncompain G, Perez F, Gautier A. Nat Methods. 2023 Aug 28. doi: 10.1038/s41592-023-01988-8. PubMed 37640938.
Backbone
  Vector backbone: pEGFP-N3
  Total vector size (bp): 5998
  Vector type: Mammalian Expression
Growth in bacteria
  Bacterial resistance: Kanamycin, 50 μg/mL
  Growth temperature: 37°C
  Growth strain: DH5alpha
  Copy number: High Copy
Gene/Insert
  Gene/Insert name: KIF17
  Species: H. sapiens (human)
  Insert size (bp): 2028
  Mutation: 1-547
  GenBank ID: 57576
  Entrez Gene: KIF17 (a.k.a. KIF17B, KIF3X, KLP-2, OSM-3)
  Promoter: CMV
  Tag / fusion protein: Flag (C terminal on insert); FIREmate (C terminal on insert)
  Cloning method: Restriction Enzyme; 5′ cloning site EcoRI (not destroyed); 3′ cloning site NotI (not destroyed)
  Sequencing primers: 5′ pEGFP-FP
Terms and licenses: Academic/Nonprofit Terms; Industry Terms: Not Available to Industry
How to cite: FP5369 KIF17MD-flag- FIREmate was a gift from Franck Perez (Addgene plasmid # 216724 ; http://n2t.net/addgene:216724 ; RRID:Addgene_216724)
