[The description below was written by a language model from this plasmid's Addgene catalogue record and pLannotate feature annotations shown in this document.]
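Description:
FP5369 KIF17MD-flag-FIREmate is a 5,998 bp mammalian expression plasmid built on the pEGFP-N3 backbone. It is propagated in E. coli at high copy from a ColE1/pUC-type origin and selected with kanamycin. The NeoR/KanR (Tn5 aminoglycoside phosphotransferase) cassette is driven by tandem bacterial (bla) and SV40 early promoters and terminated by the HSV TK polyadenylation signal, so the same marker can provide G418 selection in mammalian cells. An f1 origin is also present. No EGFP coding sequence is annotated, consistent with the insert having been cloned between EcoRI and NotI in place of the backbone's reporter.

The payload is a fragment of human KIF17 covering residues 1–547, which the plasmid name designates as the motor domain (MD). It is expressed from the CMV immediate-early enhancer/promoter and terminated by the SV40 poly(A) signal. The automated annotation labels this coding region by homology to mouse Kif17, but the catalogue entry gives the species as human. The kinesin fragment is fused at its C terminus to a FLAG epitope for detection and then to FIREmate. The annotation tool matches this last segment as a partial Y-FAST, the small fluorogen-binding tag derived from photoactive yellow protein, which suggests FIREmate is related to that family.

The associated publication describes a fluorogenic chemically induced dimerization technology for controlling, imaging and sensing protein proximity, so FIREmate presumably serves as one dimerization partner. The record does not spell out the specific experiment. Fusing FIREmate to a microtubule motor fragment would fit inducible recruitment of the motor to a protein or compartment carrying the complementary partner.
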