Features (pLannotate 1.2.2; 16 found; start..end, strand, type, name):
     65..368     +  enhancer       CMV enhancer: human cytomegalovirus immediate early enhancer
    369..572     +  promoter       CMV promoter: human cytomegalovirus (CMV) immediate early promoter
    595..638     +  misc_feature   MCS (fragment): multiple cloning site
    639..2279    +  CDS            Kif17 (fragment): KIF17_MOUSE - Experimental evidence at protein level: Swiss-Prot protein existence level 1. Dendrite-specific motor protein which, in association with the Apba1-containing complex (LIN-10-LIN-2-LIN-7 complex), transports vesicles containing N-methyl-D-aspartate (NMDA) receptor subunit NR2B along microtubules. From Mus musculus (Mouse).
   2292..2315    +  CDS            FLAG: FLAG® epitope tag, followed by an enterokinase cleavage site
   2325..2663    +  CDS            Y-FAST (fragment): small protein tag, derived from photoactive yellow protein, that allows in vivo fluorescent labeling by addition of a cell-permeant fluorogen (Plamont et al., 2016)
   2684..2767    +  CDS            large T antigen (fragment): large T antigen from SV40 (simian virus 40)
   2790..2911    +  polyA_signal   SV40 poly(A) signal: SV40 polyadenylation signal
   2945..3373    -  rep_origin     f1 ori (sequence partly withheld): f1 bacteriophage origin of replication; arrow indicates direction of (+) strand synthesis
   3400..3504    +  promoter       AmpR promoter: bla
   3506..3863    +  promoter       SV40 promoter: SV40 enhancer and early promoter
   3898..4692    +  CDS            NeoR/KanR: aminoglycoside phosphotransferase from Tn5; aph(3')-II (or nptII); confers resistance to neomycin, kanamycin, and G418 (Geneticin®)
   4713..4865    +  CDS            ble (fragment): BLE_KLEPN - Experimental evidence at protein level: Swiss-Prot protein existence level 1. Binding protein with a strong affinity to the bleomycin family of antibiotics. Binds to CL990; an antimitotic-antibiotic compound. From Klebsiella pneumoniae.
   4924..4971    +  polyA_signal   HSV TK poly(A) signal: herpes simplex virus thymidine kinase polyadenylation signal (Cole and Stacy, 1985)
   5062..5078    -  polyA_signal   bGH poly(A) signal (fragment): bovine growth hormone polyadenylation signal
   5300..5888    +  rep_origin     ori: high-copy-number ColE1/pMB1/pBR322/pUC origin of replication
>Addgene plasmid #216724 | FP5369 KIF17MD-flag- FIREmate | addgene full sequence | sequence record 429709 | Addgene NGS Result
GCATTAGTTATTAATAGTAATCAATTACGGGGTCATTAGTTCATAGCCCATATATGGAGTTCCGCGTTAC
ATAACTTACGGTAAATGGCCCGCCTGGCTGACCGCCCAACGACCCCCGCCCATTGACGTCAATAATGACG
TATGTTCCCATAGTAACGCCAATAGGGACTTTCCATTGACGTCAATGGGTGGAGTATTTACGGTAAACTG
CCCACTTGGCAGTACATCAAGTGTATCATATGCCAAGTACGCCCCCTATTGACGTCAATGACGGTAAATG
GCCCGCCTGGCATTATGCCCAGTACATGACCTTATGGGACTTTCCTACTTGGCAGTACATCTACGTATTA
GTCATCGCTATTACCATGGTGATGCGGTTTTGGCAGTACATCAATGGGCGTGGATAGCGGTTTGACTCAC
GGGGATTTCCAAGTCTCCACCCCATTGACGTCAATGGGAGTTTGTTTTGGCACCAAAATCAACGGGACTT
TCCAAAATGTCGTAACAACTCCGCCCCATTGACGCAAATGGGCGGTAGGCGTGTACGGTGGGAGGTCTAT
ATAAGCAGAGCTGGTTTAGTGAACCGTCAGATCCGCTAGCGCTACCGGACTCAGATCTCGAGCTCAAGCT
TCGAATTCATGGCCTCCGAGGCGGTGAAGGTTGTCGTGCGCTGCCGTCCCATGAACCAGCGGGAGCGAGA
GCTGCGCTGCCAGCCCGTGGTGACTGTGGACTGCGCGCGCGCCCAGTGCTGCATCCAGAACCCGGGCGCC
GCCGACGAGCCGCCCAAGCAGTTCACCTTCGACGGCGCCTACCACGTGGACCACGTCACCGAGCAGATCT
ACAACGAGATCGCCTATCCGCTGGTGGAGGGCGTCACTGAGGGCTACAATGGCACCATCTTTGCCTACGG
CCAGACAGGCAGCGGGAAGTCCTTCACCATGCAGGGCCTGCCGGATCCGCCCTCCCAGAGAGGCATCATC
CCCAGGGCCTTCGAGCACGTGTTCGAGAGCGTCCAGTGTGCAGAGAACACTAAGTTCCTGGTCCGGGCCT
CCTACCTGGAGATCTACAATGAAGATGTCCGGGACCTCCTTGGGGCTGACACCAAGCAGAAGCTGGAGCT
GAAGGAGCACCCAGAGAAGGGCGTGTACGTGAAGGGGCTGTCCATGCACACGGTGCACAGCGTGGCCCAG
TGTGAGCACATCATGGAGACTGGCTGGAAGAACCGTTCGGTCGGCTACACGCTGATGAACAAGGATTCCT
CACGCTCGCACTCCATCTTCACCATCAGCATCGAGATGTCTGCCGTGGATGAGCGGGGCAAGGACCACCT
CCGGGCGGGCAAGCTGAACCTGGTGGACCTGGCGGGCAGCGAGCGGCAGTCCAAGACCGGGGCCACGGGC
GAGCGGCTCAAGGAGGCCACCAAGATCAACCTGTCGCTCTCGGCACTGGGCAATGTCATCTCGGCGCTGG
TGGACGGGCGCTGTAAGCACGTCCCCTACCGTGACTCGAAGCTGACGCGGCTGCTGCAGGACTCACTGGG
CGGCAACACCAAGACGCTCATGGTGGCCTGCCTGTCGCCTGCGGACAACAACTACGATGAGACACTCAGC
ACGCTGCGCTACGCCAACCGGGCCAAGAACATCAGGAACAAGCCGCGCATCAATGAGGACCCCAAGGATG
CGCTGCTTCGCGAGTACCAGGAGGAGATCAAGAAGCTCAAGGCCATCCTGACACAGCAGATGAGCCCCAG
CAGCCTGTCAGCCCTGCTGTCCAGGCAGGTGCCCCCAGACCCTGTGCAGGTGGAGGAGAAGCTGTTGCCC
CAACCTGTGATCCAGCATGACATGGAGGCCGAGAAGCAGCTGATCCGGGAGGAGTATGAAGAGCGCCTGG
CCCGGCTGAAAGCCGACTATAAGGCCGAGCAGGAGTCTCGGGCCAGGCTGGAGGAAGACATCACTGCCAT
GCGCAACTCATATGACGTCAGGCTGTCCACGCTGGAGGAGAACCTGCGGAAGGAGACAGAGGCTGTCCTG
CAGGTGGGAGTCCTCTACAAGGCTGAGGTCATGTCCAGGGCTGAGTTTGCCAGCAGCGCTGAGTACCCGC
CTGCTTTTCAGTATGAGACAGTGGTGAAACCCAAGGTCTTCTCCACGACTGACACTCTGCCCAGTGACGA
TGTCTCCAAGACTCAGGTTTCCTCCAGGTTTGCGGAGCTGCCCAAGGTGGAACCCTCCAAATCTGAGATT
TCTCTGGGCTCCAGTGAGTCATCCTCGCTCGAAGAAACCCTTGCGGCCGCTGATTACAAGGATGACGATG
ACAAGTTAATTAAAGAGCATGTTGCCTTTGGCAGTGAGGACATCGAGAACACTCTGGCCAATATGGACGA
CGAACAACTGGATAGGTTGGCCTTTGGCGTAATTCAGCTCGATGGTGACGGGAATATCCTGCTGTACAAT
GCTGCTGAAGGGGACATCACTGGCAGAGATCCCAAACAGGTGATTGGGAAGAACTTCTTCAAGGATGTTG
CACCTGGAACGGATACTCCCGAGTTTTACGGCAAATTCAAGGAAGGCGCAGCGTCAGGGAATCTGAACAC
CATGTTCGAATGGACGATACCGACAAGCAGGGGACCAACCAAGGTCAAGGTGCACTTGAAGAAAGCCCTT
TCCTGAGGCCGGCCGCGACTCTAGATCATAATCAGCCATACCACATTTGTAGAGGTTTTACTTGCTTTAA
AAAACCTCCCACACCTCCCCCTGAACCTGAAACATAAAATGAATGCAATTGTTGTTGTTAACTTGTTTAT
TGCAGCTTATAATGGTTACAAATAAAGCAATAGCATCACAAATTTCACAAATAAAGCATTTTTTTCACTG
CATTCTAGTTGTGGTTTGTCCAAACTCATCAATGTATCTTAAGGCGTAAATTGTAAGCGTTAATATTTTG
TTAAAATTCGCGTTAAATTTTTGTTAAATCAGCTCATTTTTTAACCAATAGGCCGAAATCGGCAAAATCC
CTTATAAATCAAAAGAATAGACCGAGATAGGGT
[37 nt withheld, positions 3044-3080]
AAAGAACGTGGACTCCAACGTCAAAGG
[49 nt withheld, positions 3108-3156]
T
[91 nt withheld, positions 3158-3248]
G
[124 nt withheld, positions 3250-3373]
CAGGTGGCACTTTTCGGGGAAATGTGCGCGGAACCCCTATTTGTTTATTTTTCTAAATACATTCAAATAT
GTATCCGCTCATGAGACAATAACCCTGATAAATGCTTCAATAATATTGAAAAAGGAAGAGTCCTGAGGCG
GAAAGAACCAGCTGTGGAATGTGTGTCAGTTAGGGTGTGGAAAGTCCCCAGGCTCCCCAGCAGGCAGAAG
TATGCAAAGCATGCATCTCAATTAGTCAGCAACCAGGTGTGGAAAGTCCCCAGGCTCCCCAGCAGGCAGA
AGTATGCAAAGCATGCATCTCAATTAGTCAGCAACCATAGTCCCGCCCCTAACTCCGCCCATCCCGCCCC
TAACTCCGCCCAGTTCCGCCCATTCTCCGCCCCATGGCTGACTAATTTTTTTTATTTATGCAGAGGCCGA
GGCCGCCTCGGCCTCTGAGCTATTCCAGAAGTAGTGAGGAGGCTTTTTTGGAGGCCTAGGCTTTTGCAAA
GATCGATCAAGAGACAGGATGAGGATCGTTTCGCATGATTGAACAAGATGGATTGCACGCAGGTTCTCCG
GCCGCTTGGGTGGAGAGGCTATTCGGCTATGACTGGGCACAACAGACAATCGGCTGCTCTGATGCCGCCG
TGTTCCGGCTGTCAGCGCAGGGGCGCCCGGTTCTTTTTGTCAAGACCGACCTGTCCGGTGCCCTGAATGA
ACTGCAAGACGAGGCAGCGCGGCTATCGTGGCTGGCCACGACGGGCGTTCCTTGCGCAGCTGTGCTCGAC
GTTGTCACTGAAGCGGGAAGGGACTGGCTGCTATTGGGCGAAGTGCCGGGGCAGGATCTCCTGTCATCTC
ACCTTGCTCCTGCCGAGAAAGTATCCATCATGGCTGATGCAATGCGGCGGCTGCATACGCTTGATCCGGC
TACCTGCCCATTCGACCACCAAGCGAAACATCGCATCGAGCGAGCACGTACTCGGATGGAAGCCGGTCTT
GTCGATCAGGATGATCTGGACGAAGAGCATCAGGGGCTCGCGCCAGCCGAACTGTTCGCCAGGCTCAAGG
CGAGCATGCCCGACGGCGAGGATCTCGTCGTGACCCATGGCGATGCCTGCTTGCCGAATATCATGGTGGA
AAATGGCCGCTTTTCTGGATTCATCGACTGTGGCCGGCTGGGTGTGGCGGACCGCTATCAGGACATAGCG
TTGGCTACCCGTGATATTGCTGAAGAGCTTGGCGGCGAATGGGCTGACCGCTTCCTCGTGCTTTACGGTA
TCGCCGCTCCCGATTCGCAGCGCATCGCCTTCTATCGCCTTCTTGACGAGTTCTTCTGAGCGGGACTCTG
GGGTTCGAAATGACCGACCAAGCGACGCCCAACCTGCCATCACGAGATTTCGATTCCACCGCCGCCTTCT
ATGAAAGGTTGGGCTTCGGAATCGTTTTCCGGGACGCCGGCTGGATGATCCTCCAGCGCGGGGATCTCAT
GCTGGAGTTCTTCGCCCACCCTAGGGGGAGGCTAACTGAAACACGGAAGGAGACAATACCGGAAGGAACC
CGCGCTATGACGGCAATAAAAAGACAGAATAAAACGCACGGTGTTGGGTCGTTTGTTCATAAACGCGGGG
TTCGGTCCCAGGGCTGGCACTCTGTCGATACCCCACCGAGACCCCATTGGGGCCAATACGCCCGCGTTTC
TTCCTTTTCCCCACCCCACCCCCCAAGTTCGGGTGAAGGCCCAGGGCTCGCAGCCAACGTCGGGGCGGCA
GGCCCTGCCATAGCCTCAGGTTACTCATATATACTTTAGATTGATTTAAAACTTCATTTTTAATTTAAAA
GGATCTAGGTGAAGATCCTTTTTGATAATCTCATGACCAAAATCCCTTAACGTGAGTTTTCGTTCCACTG
AGCGTCAGACCCCGTAGAAAAGATCAAAGGATCTTCTTGAGATCCTTTTTTTCTGCGCGTAATCTGCTGC
TTGCAAACAAAAAAACCACCGCTACCAGCGGTGGTTTGTTTGCCGGATCAAGAGCTACCAACTCTTTTTC
CGAAGGTAACTGGCTTCAGCAGAGCGCAGATACCAAATACTGTTCTTCTAGTGTAGCCGTAGTTAGGCCA
CCACTTCAAGAACTCTGTAGCACCGCCTACATACCTCGCTCTGCTAATCCTGTTACCAGTGGCTGCTGCC
AGTGGCGATAAGTCGTGTCTTACCGGGTTGGACTCAAGACGATAGTTACCGGATAAGGCGCAGCGGTCGG
GCTGAACGGGGGGTTCGTGCACACAGCCCAGCTTGGAGCGAACGACCTACACCGAACTGAGATACCTACA
GCGTGAGCTATGAGAAAGCGCCACGCTTCCCGAAGGGAGAAAGGCGGACAGGTATCCGGTAAGCGGCAGG
GTCGGAACAGGAGAGCGCACGAGGGAGCTTCCAGGGGGAAACGCCTGGTATCTTTATAGTCCTGTCGGGT
TTCGCCACCTCTGACTTGAGCGTCGATTTTTGTGATGCTCGTCAGGGGGGCGGAGCCTATGGAAAAACGC
CAGCAACGCGGCCTTTTTACGGTTCCTGGCCTTTTGCTGGCCTTTTGCTCACATGTTCTTTCCTGCGTTA
TCCCCTGATTCTGTGGATAACCGTATTACCGCCAT
